Addgene plasmid #13572: pcDNA3.1 FLIPglu-600u
Depositing lab: Wolf Frommer. Depositing organization: Carnegie Institution for Science. Publication: In vivo imaging of the dynamics of glucose uptake in the cytosol of COS-7 cells by fluorescent nanosensors. Fehr M, Lalonde S, Lager I, Wolff MW, Frommer WB. J Biol Chem. 2003 May 23. 278(21):19127-33. 10.1074/jbc.M301333200 PubMed 12649277.
Backbone
  Vector backbone: pcDNA3.1
  Backbone manufacturer: Invitrogen
  Backbone size w/o insert (bp): 5428
  Vector type: Mammalian Expression
  Selectable markers: Neomycin (select with G418)
Growth in bacteria
  Bacterial resistance: Ampicillin, 100 μg/mL
  Growth temperature: 37°C
  Growth strain: DH5alpha
  Copy number: High Copy
Gene/Insert
  Gene/Insert name: FLIPglu F16A (alt names: ECFP-mglB-EYFP; Periplasmic glucose binding protein)
  Species: E. coli
  Insert size (bp): 2419
  Mutation: F16A in binding protein
  Tag / fusion protein: ECFP (N terminal on insert); EYFP (C terminal on insert)
  Cloning method: Restriction Enzyme; 5′ cloning site BamHI (not destroyed); 3′ cloning site HindIII (not destroyed)
  Sequencing primers: 5′ N/A
Terms and licenses: Academic/Nonprofit Terms; Industry Terms: Not Available to Industry
Depositor comments: For more information, see http://dpbweb.stanford.edu/sites/www.dpb.ciw.edu/files/frommer/nanosensors/index.html
How to cite: pcDNA3.1 FLIPglu-600u was a gift from Wolf Frommer (Addgene plasmid # 13572 ; http://n2t.net/addgene:13572 ; RRID:Addgene_13572)
