[The description below was written by a language model from this plasmid's Addgene catalogue record and pLannotate feature annotations shown in this document.]
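Description:
pcDNA3.1 FLIPglu-600u is a mammalian expression plasmid built on the Invitrogen pcDNA3.1 backbone that encodes a genetically encoded FRET nanosensor for glucose. It is maintained in E. coli as a high-copy plasmid through a ColE1/pUC-type origin and selected with ampicillin via the β-lactamase gene. An f1 origin is also present. For stable selection in mammalian cells, an SV40 early promoter drives a neomycin phosphotransferase gene followed by an SV40 polyadenylation signal, conferring G418 resistance. The annotated sequence is 7,825 nt, consistent with the stated backbone and insert sizes. Several short fragment annotations (HIV-1 LTR, ble, lacI, bom) appear to be backbone remnants or chance matches rather than functional parts.

The roughly 2.4 kb insert, cloned between BamHI and HindIII sites, is a single open reading frame in which the E. coli periplasmic glucose/galactose-binding protein mglB is sandwiched between ECFP at the N terminus and EYFP at the C terminus. Expression is driven by the CMV immediate-early enhancer and promoter and terminated by the bovine growth hormone polyadenylation signal; a T7 promoter lies upstream of the coding region. Sugar binding changes the conformation of the binding protein, altering energy transfer between the cyan donor and yellow acceptor, so the emission ratio reports glucose concentration. The binding protein carries an F16A substitution. The "600u" in the name presumably refers to an affinity of about 600 µM, though the record does not state this explicitly. According to the associated publication, sensors of this type were used for live imaging of cytosolic glucose uptake dynamics in COS-7 cells.
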