Features (pLannotate 1.2.2; 22 found; start..end, strand, type, name):
    182..770     -  rep_origin     ori: high-copy-number ColE1/pMB1/pBR322/pUC origin of replication
    941..1801    -  CDS            AmpR: β-lactamase; bla; confers resistance to ampicillin, carbenicillin, and related antibiotics
   1802..1906    -  promoter       AmpR promoter: bla
   1965..2017    -  misc_feature   bom (fragment): basis of mobility region from pBR322
   2172..2551    +  enhancer       CMV enhancer: human cytomegalovirus immediate early enhancer
   2552..2755    +  promoter       CMV promoter: human cytomegalovirus (CMV) immediate early promoter
   2751..2784    +  LTR            5' LTR (truncated) (fragment): truncated 5' long terminal repeat (LTR) from HIV-1
   2800..2818    +  promoter       T7 promoter: promoter for bacteriophage T7 RNA polymerase
   2927..3643    +  CDS            ECFP: ECFP is a basic (constitutively fluorescent) cyan fluorescent protein published in 1996, derived from Aequorea victoria. It has low acid sensitivity.
   3644..4588    +  CDS            mglB (fragment): DGAL_ECOLI - Experimental evidence at protein level: Swiss-Prot protein existence level 1. This protein is involved in the active transport of galactose and glucose. It plays a role in the chemotaxis towards the two sugars by interacting with the trg chemoreceptor. From Escherichia coli (strain K12).
   4607..5326    +  CDS            EYFP: enhanced YFP mammalian codon-optimized
   5359..5583    +  polyA_signal   bGH poly(A) signal: bovine growth hormone polyadenylation signal
   5587..5608    +  promoter       SV40 promoter (fragment): SV40 enhancer and early promoter
   5629..6057    +  rep_origin     f1 ori (sequence partly withheld): f1 bacteriophage origin of replication; arrow indicates direction of (+) strand synthesis
   6071..6400    +  promoter       SV40 promoter: SV40 enhancer and early promoter
   6467..7258    +  CDS            neo: KKA2_KLEPN - Also known as kan, nptII. Experimental evidence at protein level: Swiss-Prot protein existence level 1. Resistance to kanamycin, neomycin, paromomycin, ribostamycin, butirosin and gentamicin B. From Klebsiella pneumoniae.
   7282..7440    +  CDS            ble (fragment): BLE_KLEPN - Experimental evidence at protein level: Swiss-Prot protein existence level 1. Binding protein with a strong affinity to the bleomycin family of antibiotics. Binds to CL990; an antimitotic-antibiotic compound. From Klebsiella pneumoniae.
   7435..7556    +  polyA_signal   SV40 poly(A) signal: SV40 polyadenylation signal
   7629..7645    -  protein_bind   lac operator: The lac repressor binds to the lac operator to inhibit transcription in E. coli. This inhibition can be relieved by adding lactose or isopropyl-β-D-thiogalactopyranoside (IPTG). lac repressor encoded by lacI
   7653..7683    -  promoter       lac promoter: promoter for the E. coli lac operon
   7698..7719    -  protein_bind   CAP binding site: CAP binding activates transcription in the presence of cAMP. E. coli catabolite activator protein
   7732..7824    -  CDS            lacI (fragment): lac repressor; lacI; The lac repressor binds to the lac operator to inhibit transcription in E. coli. This inhibition can be relieved by adding lactose or isopropyl-β-D-thiogalactopyranoside (IPTG).
>Addgene plasmid #13572 | pcDNA3.1 FLIPglu-600u | addgene full sequence | sequence record 156490 | Addgene NGS results
CTTCCGCTTCCTCGCTCACTGACTCGCTGCGCTCGGTCGTTCGGCTGCGGCGAGCGGTATCAGCTCACTC
AAAGGCGGTAATACGGTTATCCACAGAATCAGGGGATAACGCAGGAAAGAACATGTGAGCAAAAGGCCAG
CAAAAGGCCAGGAACCGTAAAAAGGCCGCGTTGCTGGCGTTTTTCCATAGGCTCCGCCCCCCTGACGAGC
ATCACAAAAATCGACGCTCAAGTCAGAGGTGGCGAAACCCGACAGGACTATAAAGATACCAGGCGTTTCC
CCCTGGAAGCTCCCTCGTGCGCTCTCCTGTTCCGACCCTGCCGCTTACCGGATACCTGTCCGCCTTTCTC
CCTTCGGGAAGCGTGGCGCTTTCTCATAGCTCACGCTGTAGGTATCTCAGTTCGGTGTAGGTCGTTCGCT
CCAAGCTGGGCTGTGTGCACGAACCCCCCGTTCAGCCCGACCGCTGCGCCTTATCCGGTAACTATCGTCT
TGAGTCCAACCCGGTAAGACACGACTTATCGCCACTGGCAGCAGCCACTGGTAACAGGATTAGCAGAGCG
AGGTATGTAGGCGGTGCTACAGAGTTCTTGAAGTGGTGGCCTAACTACGGCTACACTAGAAGAACAGTAT
TTGGTATCTGCGCTCTGCTGAAGCCAGTTACCTTCGGAAAAAGAGTTGGTAGCTCTTGATCCGGCAAACA
AACCACCGCTGGTAGCGGTGGTTTTTTTGTTTGCAAGCAGCAGATTACGCGCAGAAAAAAAGGATCTCAA
GAAGATCCTTTGATCTTTTCTACGGGGTCTGACGCTCAGTGGAACGAAAACTCACGTTAAGGGATTTTGG
TCATGAGATTATCAAAAAGGATCTTCACCTAGATCCTTTTAAATTAAAAATGAAGTTTTAAATCAATCTA
AAGTATATATGAGTAAACTTGGTCTGACAGTTACCAATGCTTAATCAGTGAGGCACCTATCTCAGCGATC
TGTCTATTTCGTTCATCCATAGTTGCCTGACTCCCCGTCGTGTAGATAACTACGATACGGGAGGGCTTAC
CATCTGGCCCCAGTGCTGCAATGATACCGCGAGACCCACGCTCACCGGCTCCAGATTTATCAGCAATAAA
CCAGCCAGCCGGAAGGGCCGAGCGCAGAAGTGGTCCTGCAACTTTATCCGCCTCCATCCAGTCTATTAAT
TGTTGCCGGGAAGCTAGAGTAAGTAGTTCGCCAGTTAATAGTTTGCGCAACGTTGTTGCCATTGCTACAG
GCATCGTGGTGTCACGCTCGTCGTTTGGTATGGCTTCATTCAGCTCCGGTTCCCAACGATCAAGGCGAGT
TACATGATCCCCCATGTTGTGCAAAAAAGCGGTTAGCTCCTTCGGTCCTCCGATCGTTGTCAGAAGTAAG
TTGGCCGCAGTGTTATCACTCATGGTTATGGCAGCACTGCATAATTCTCTTACTGTCATGCCATCCGTAA
GATGCTTTTCTGTGACTGGTGAGTACTCAACCAAGTCATTCTGAGAATAGTGTATGCGGCGACCGAGTTG
CTCTTGCCCGGCGTCAATACGGGATAATACCGCGCCACATAGCAGAACTTTAAAAGTGCTCATCATTGGA
AAACGTTCTTCGGGGCGAAAACTCTCAAGGATCTTACCGCTGTTGAGATCCAGTTCGATGTAACCCACTC
GTGCACCCAACTGATCTTCAGCATCTTTTACTTTCACCAGCGTTTCTGGGTGAGCAAAAACAGGAAGGCA
AAATGCCGCAAAAAAGGGAATAAGGGCGACACGGAAATGTTGAATACTCATACTCTTCCTTTTTCAATAT
TATTGAAGCATTTATCAGGGTTATTGTCTCATGAGCGGATACATATTTGAATGTATTTAGAAAAATAAAC
AAATAGGGGTTCCGCGCACATTTCCCCGAAAAGTGCCACCTGACGTCGACGGATCGGGAGATCTCCCGAT
CCCCTATGGTGCACTCTCAGTACAATCTGCTCTGATGCCGCATAGTTAAGCCAGTATCTGCTCCCTGCTT
GTGTGTTGGAGGTCGCTGAGTAGTGCGCGAGCAAAATTTAAGCTACAACAAGGCAAGGCTTGACCGACAA
TTGCATGAAGAATCTGCTTAGGGTTAGGCGTTTTGCGCTGCTTCGCGATGTACGGGCCAGATATACGCGT
TGACATTGATTATTGACTAGTTATTAATAGTAATCAATTACGGGGTCATTAGTTCATAGCCCATATATGG
AGTTCCGCGTTACATAACTTACGGTAAATGGCCCGCCTGGCTGACCGCCCAACGACCCCCGCCCATTGAC
GTCAATAATGACGTATGTTCCCATAGTAACGCCAATAGGGACTTTCCATTGACGTCAATGGGTGGAGTAT
TTACGGTAAACTGCCCACTTGGCAGTACATCAAGTGTATCATATGCCAAGTACGCCCCCTATTGACGTCA
ATGACGGTAAATGGCCCGCCTGGCATTATGCCCAGTACATGACCTTATGGGACTTTCCTACTTGGCAGTA
CATCTACGTATTAGTCATCGCTATTACCATGGTGATGCGGTTTTGGCAGTACATCAATGGGCGTGGATAG
CGGTTTGACTCACGGGGATTTCCAAGTCTCCACCCCATTGACGTCAATGGGAGTTTGTTTTGGCACCAAA
ATCAACGGGACTTTCCAAAATGTCGTAACAACTCCGCCCCATTGACGCAAATGGGCGGTAGGCGTGTACG
GTGGGAGGTCTATATAAGCAGAGCTCTCTGGCTAACTAGAGAACCCACTGCTTACTGGCTTATCGAAATT
AATACGACTCACTATAGGGAGACCCAAGCTGGCTAGCGTTTAAACGGGCCCTCTAGACTCGAGCGGCCGC
CACTGTGCTGGATATCTGCAGAATTCCACCACACTGGACTAGTGGATCCGGGCCGCATGGTGAGCAAGGG
CGAGGAGCTGTTCACCGGGGTGGTGCCCATCCTGGTCGAGCTGGACGGCGACGTAAACGGCCACAAGTTC
AGCGTGTCCGGCGAGGGCGAGGGCGATGCCACCTACGGCAAGCTGACCCTGAAGTTCATCTGCACCACCG
GCAAGCTGCCCGTGCCCTGGCCCACCCTCGTGACCACCCTGACCTGGGGCGTGCAGTGCTTCAGCCGCTA
CCCCGACCACATGAAGCAGCACGACTTCTTCAAGTCCGCCATGCCCGAAGGCTACGTCCAGGAGCGCACC
ATCTTCTTCAAGGACGACGGCAACTACAAGACCCGCGCCGAGGTGAAGTTCGAGGGCGACACCCTGGTGA
ACCGCATCGAGCTGAAGGGCATCGACTTCAAGGAGGACGGCAACATCCTGGGGCACAAGCTGGAGTACAA
CTACATCAGCCACAACGTCTATATCACCGCCGACAAGCAGAAGAACGGCATCAAGGCCAACTTCAAGATC
CGCCACAACATCGAGGACGGCAGCGTGCAGCTCGCCGACCACTACCAGCAGAACACCCCCATCGGCGACG
GCCCCGTGCTGCTGCCCGACAACCACTACCTGAGCACCCAGTCCGCCCTGAGCAAAGACCCCAACGAGAA
GCGCGATCACATGGTCCTGCTGGAGTTCGTGACCGCCGCCGGGATCACTCTCGGCATGGACGAGCTGTAC
AAGGGTGGTACCGGAGGCGCCGCTGATACTCGCATTGGTGTAACAATCTATAAGTACGACGATAACGCGA
TGTCTGTAGTGCGCAAGGCTATTGAGCAAGATGCGAAAGCCGCGCCAGATGTTCAGCTGCTGATGAATGA
TTCTCAGAATGACCAGTCCAAGCAGAACGATCAGATCGACGTATTGCTGGCGAAAGGGGTGAAGGCACTG
GCAATCAACCTGGTTGACCCGGCAGCTGCGGGTACGGTGATTGAGAAAGCGCGTGGGCAAAACGTGCCGG
TGGTTTTCTTCAACAAAGAACCGTCTCGTAAGGCGCTGGATAGCTACGACAAAGCCTACTACGTTGGCAC
TGACTCCAAAGAGTCCGGCATTATTCAAGGCGATTTGATTGCTAAACACTGGGCGGCGAATCAGGGTTGG
GATCTGAACAAAGACGGTCAGATTCAGTTCGTACTGCTGAAAGGTGAACCGGGCCATCCGGATGCAGAAG
CACGTACCACTTACGTGATTAAAGAATTGAACGATAAAGGCATCAAAACTGAACAGTTACAGTTAGATAC
CGCAATGTGGGACACCGCTCAGGCGAAAGATAAGATGGACGCCTGGCTGTCTGGCCCGAACGCCAACAAA
ATCGAAGTGGTTATCGCCAACAACGATGCGATGGCAATGGGCGCGGTTGAAGCGCTGAAAGCACACAACA
AGTCCAGCATTCCGGTGTTTGGCGTCGATGCGCTGCCAGAAGCGCTGGCGCTGGTGAAATCCGGTGCACT
GGCGGGCACCGTACTGAACGATGCTAACAACCAGGCGAAAGCGACCTTTGATCTGGCGAAAAACCTGGCC
GATGGTAAAGGTGCGGCTGATGGCACCAACTGGAAAATCGACAACAAAGTGGTCCGCGTACCTTATGTTG
GCGTAGATAAAGACAACCTGGCTGAATTCAGCAAGAAAGGCGCCGGTACCGGTGGAATGGTGAGCAAGGG
CGAGGAGCTGTTCACCGGGGTGGTGCCCATCCTGGTCGAGCTGGACGGCGACGTAAACGGCCACAAGTTC
AGCGTGTCCGGCGAGGGCGAGGGCGATGCCACCTACGGCAAGCTGACCCTGAAGTTCATCTGCACCACCG
GCAAGCTGCCCGTGCCCTGGCCCACCCTCGTGACCACCTTCGGCTACGGCCTGCAGTGCTTCGCCCGCTA
CCCCGACCACATGAAGCAGCACGACTTCTTCAAGTCCGCCATGCCCGAAGGCTACGTCCAGGAGCGCACC
ATCTTCTTCAAGGACGACGGCAACTACAAGACCCGCGCCGAGGTGAAGTTCGAGGGCGACACCCTGGTGA
ACCGCATCGAGCTGAAGGGCATCGACTTCAAGGAGGACGGCAACATCCTGGGGCACAAGCTGGAGTACAA
CTACAACAGCCACAACGTCTATATCATGGCCGACAAGCAGAAGAACGGCATCAAGGTGAACTTCAAGATC
CGCCACAACATCGAGGACGGCAGCGTGCAGCTCGCCGACCACTACCAGCAGAACACCCCCATCGGCGACG
GCCCCGTGCTGCTGCCCGACAACCACTACCTGAGCTACCAGTCCGCCCTGAGCAAAGACCCCAACGAGAA
GCGCGATCACATGGTCCTGCTGGAGTTCGTGACCGCCGCCGGGATCACTCTCGGCATGGACGAGCTGTAC
AAGTAAAAGCTTAAGTTTAAACCGCTGATCAGCCTCGACTGTGCCTTCTAGTTGCCAGCCATCTGTTGTT
TGCCCCTCCCCCGTGCCTTCCTTGACCCTGGAAGGTGCCACTCCCACTGTCCTTTCCTAATAAAATGAGG
AAATTGCATCGCATTGTCTGAGTAGGTGTCATTCTATTCTGGGGGGTGGGGTGGGGCAGGACAGCAAGGG
GGAGGATTGGGAAGACAATAGCAGGCATGCTGGGGATGCGGTGGGCTCTATGGCTTCTGAGGCGGAAAGA
ACCAGCTGGGGCTCTAGGGGGTATCCCC
[124 nt withheld, positions 5629-5752]
C
[91 nt withheld, positions 5754-5844]
A
[49 nt withheld, positions 5846-5894]
CCTTTGACGTTGGAGTCCACGTTCTTT
[37 nt withheld, positions 5922-5958]
ACCCTATCTCGGTCTATTCTTTTGATTTATAAGGGATTTTGCCGATTTCGGCCTATTGGTTAAAAAATGA
GCTGATTTAACAAAAATTTAACGCGAATTAATTCTGTGGAATGTGTGTCAGTTAGGGTGTGGAAAGTCCC
CAGGCTCCCCAGCAGGCAGAAGTATGCAAAGCATGCATCTCAATTAGTCAGCAACCAGGTGTGGAAAGTC
CCCAGGCTCCCCAGCAGGCAGAAGTATGCAAAGCATGCATCTCAATTAGTCAGCAACCATAGTCCCGCCC
CTAACTCCGCCCATCCCGCCCCTAACTCCGCCCAGTTCCGCCCATTCTCCGCCCCATGGCTGACTAATTT
TTTTTATTTATGCAGAGGCCGAGGCCGCCTCTGCCTCTGAGCTATTCCAGAAGTAGTGAGGAGGCTTTTT
TGGAGGCCTAGGCTTTTGCAAAAAGCTCCCGGGAGCTTGTATATCCATTTTCGGATCTGATCAAGAGACA
GGATGAGGATCGTTTCGCATGATTGAACAAGATGGATTGCACGCAGGTTCTCCGGCCGCTTGGGTGGAGA
GGCTATTCGGCTATGACTGGGCACAACAGACAATCGGCTGCTCTGATGCCGCCGTGTTCCGGCTGTCAGC
GCAGGGGCGCCCGGTTCTTTTTGTCAAGACCGACCTGTCCGGTGCCCTGAATGAACTGCAGGACGAGGCA
GCGCGGCTATCGTGGCTGGCCACGACGGGCGTTCCTTGCGCAGCTGTGCTCGACGTTGTCACTGAAGCGG
GAAGGGACTGGCTGCTATTGGGCGAAGTGCCGGGGCAGGATCTCCTGTCATCTCACCTTGCTCCTGCCGA
GAAAGTATCCATCATGGCTGATGCAATGCGGCGGCTGCATACGCTTGATCCGGCTACCTGCCCATTCGAC
CACCAAGCGAAACATCGCATCGAGCGAGCACGTACTCGGATGGAAGCCGGTCTTGTCGATCAGGATGATC
TGGACGAAGAGCATCAGGGGCTCGCGCCAGCCGAACTGTTCGCCAGGCTCAAGGCGCGCATGCCCGACGG
CGAGGATCTCGTCGTGACCCATGGCGATGCCTGCTTGCCGAATATCATGGTGGAAAATGGCCGCTTTTCT
GGATTCATCGACTGTGGCCGGCTGGGTGTGGCGGACCGCTATCAGGACATAGCGTTGGCTACCCGTGATA
TTGCTGAAGAGCTTGGCGGCGAATGGGCTGACCGCTTCCTCGTGCTTTACGGTATCGCCGCTCCCGATTC
GCAGCGCATCGCCTTCTATCGCCTTCTTGACGAGTTCTTCTGAGCGGGACTCTGGGGTTCGAAATGACCG
ACCAAGCGACGCCCAACCTGCCATCACGAGATTTCGATTCCACCGCCGCCTTCTATGAAAGGTTGGGCTT
CGGAATCGTTTTCCGGGACGCCGGCTGGATGATCCTCCAGCGCGGGGATCTCATGCTGGAGTTCTTCGCC
CACCCCAACTTGTTTATTGCAGCTTATAATGGTTACAAATAAAGCAATAGCATCACAAATTTCACAAATA
AAGCATTTTTTTCACTGCATTCTAGTTGTGGTTTGTCCAAACTCATCAATGTATCTTATCATGTCTGTAT
ACCGTCGACCTCTAGCTAGAGCTTGGCGTAATCATGGTCATAGCTGTTTCCTGTGTGAAATTGTTATCCG
CTCACAATTCCACACAACATACGAGCCGGAAGCATAAAGTGTAAAGCCTGGGGTGCCTAATGAGTGAGCT
AACTCACATTAATTGCGTTGCGCTCACTGCCCGCTTTCCAGTCGGGAAACCTGTCGTGCCAGCTGCATTA
ATGAATCGGCCAACGCGCGGGGAGAGGCGGTTTGCGTATTGGGCGCT
