>Addgene plasmid #13572 | pcDNA3.1 FLIPglu-600u | depositor partial sequence | sequence record 7697 | Author sequence
GGATCCGGGCCGCATGGTGAGCAAGGGCGAGGAGCTGTTCACCGGGGTGGTGCCCATCCTGGTCGAGCTG
GACGGCGACGTAAACGGCCACAAGTTCAGCGTGTCCGGCGAGGGCGAGGGCGATGCCACCTACGGCAAGC
TGACCCTGAAGTTCATCTGCACCACCGGCAAGCTGCCCGTGCCCTGGCCCACCCTCGTGACCACCCTGAC
CTGGGGCGTGCAGTGCTTCAGCCGCTACCCCGACCACATGAAGCAGCACGACTTCTTCAAGTCCGCCATG
CCCGAAGGCTACGTCCAGGAGCGCACCATCTTCTTCAAGGACGACGGCAACTACAAGACCCGCGCCGAGG
TGAAGTTCGAGGGCGACACCCTGGTGAACCGCATCGAGCTGAAGGGCATCGACTTCAAGGAGGACGGCAA
CATCCTGGGGCACAAGCTGGAGTACAACTACATCAGCCACAACGTCTATATCACCGCCGACAAGCAGAAG
AACGGCATCAAGGCCAACTTCAAGATCCGCCACAACATCGAGGACGGCAGCGTGCAGCTCGCCGACCACT
ACCAGCAGAACACCCCCATCGGCGACGGCCCCGTGCTGCTGCCCGACAACCACTACCTGAGCACCCAGTC
CGCCCTGAGCAAAGACCCCAACGAGAAGCGCGATCACATGGTCCTGCTGGAGTTCGTGACCGCCGCCGGG
ATCACTCTCGGCATGGACGAGCTGTACAAGGGTGGTACCGGAGGCGCCGCTGATACTCGCATTGGTGTAA
CAATCTATAAGTACGACGATAACGCGATGTCTGTAGTGCGCAAGGCTATTGAGCAAGATGCGAAAGCCGC
GCCAGATGTTCAGCTGCTGATGAATGATTCTCAGAATGACCAGTCCAAGCAGAACGATCAGATCGACGTA
TTGCTGGCGAAAGGGGTGAAGGCACTGGCAATCAACCTGGTTGACCCGGCAGCTGCGGGTACGGTGATTG
AGAAAGCGCGTGGGCAAAACGTGCCGGTGGTTTTCTTCAACAAAGAACCGTCTCGTAAGGCGCTGGATAG
CTACGACAAAGCCTACTACGTTGGCACTGACTCCAAAGAGTCCGGCATTATTCAAGGCGATTTGATTGCT
AAACACTGGGCGGCGAATCAGGGTTGGGATCTGAACAAAGACGGTCAGATTCAGTTCGTACTGCTGAAAG
GTGAACCGGGCCATCCGGATGCAGAAGCACGTACCACTTACGTGATTAAAGAATTGAACGATAAAGGCAT
CAAAACTGAACAGTTACAGTTAGATACCGCAATGTGGGACACCGCTCAGGCGAAAGATAAGATGGACGCC
TGGCTGTCTGGCCCGAACGCCAACAAAATCGAAGTGGTTATCGCCAACAACGATGCGATGGCAATGGGCG
CGGTTGAAGCGCTGAAAGCACACAACAAGTCCAGCATTCCGGTGTTTGGCGTCGATGCGCTGCCAGAAGC
GCTGGCGCTGGTGAAATCCGGTGCACTGGCGGGCACCGTACTGAACGATGCTAACAACCAGGCGAAAGCG
ACCTTTGATCTGGCGAAAAACCTGGCCGATGGTAAAGGTGCGGCTGATGGCACCAACTGGAAAATCGACA
ACAAAGTGGTCCGCGTACCTTATGTTGGCGTAGATAAAGACAACCTGGCTGAATTCAGCAAGAAAGGCGC
CGGTACCGGTGGAATGGTGAGCAAGGGCGAGGAGCTGTTCACCGGGGTGGTGCCCATCCTGGTCGAGCTG
GACGGCGACGTAAACGGCCACAAGTTCAGCGTGTCCGGCGAGGGCGAGGGCGATGCCACCTACGGCAAGC
TGACCCTGAAGTTCATCTGCACCACCGGCAAGCTGCCCGTGCCCTGGCCCACCCTCGTGACCACCTTCGG
CTACGGCCTGCAGTGCTTCGCCCGCTACCCCGACCACATGAAGCAGCACGACTTCTTCAAGTCCGCCATG
CCCGAAGGCTACGTCCAGGAGCGCACCATCTTCTTCAAGGACGACGGCAACTACAAGACCCGCGCCGAGG
TGAAGTTCGAGGGCGACACCCTGGTGAACCGCATCGAGCTGAAGGGCATCGACTTCAAGGAGGACGGCAA
CATCCTGGGGCACAAGCTGGAGTACAACTACAACAGCCACAACGTCTATATCATGGCCGACAAGCAGAAG
AACGGCATCAAGGTGAACTTCAAGATCCGCCACAACATCGAGGACGGCAGCGTGCAGCTCGCCGACCACT
ACCAGCAGAACACCCCCATCGGCGACGGCCCCGTGCTGCTGCCCGACAACCACTACCTGAGCTACCAGTC
CGCCCTGAGCAAAGACCCCAACGAGAAGCGCGATCACATGGTCCTGCTGGAGTTCGTGACCGCCGCCGGG
ATCACTCTCGGCATGGACGAGCTGTACAAGTAAAAGCTT
