>Addgene plasmid #13572 | pcDNA3.1 FLIPglu-600u | addgene partial sequence | sequence record 19951 | 13572 with FLIPglu (ggcgtccatcttatctttcg)
GGTATCTAACTGTAACTGTTCAGTTTTGATGCCTTTATCGTTCAATTCTTTAATCACGTAAGTGGTACGT
GCTTCTGCATCCGGATGGCCCGGTTCACCTTTCAGCAGTACGAACTGAATCTGACCGTCTTTGTTCAGAT
CCCAACCCTGATTCGCCGCCCAGTGTTTAGCAATCAAATCGCCTTGAATAATGCCGGACTCTTTGGAGTC
AGTGCCAACGTAGTAGGCTTTGTCGTAGCTATCCAGCGCCTTACGAGACGGTTCTTTGTTGAAGAAAACC
ACCGGCACGTTTTGCCCACGCGCTTTCTCAATCACCGTACCCGCAGCTGCCGGGTCAACCAGGTTGATTG
CCAGTGCCTTCACCCCTTTCGCCAGCAATACGTCGATCTGATCGTTCTGCTTGGACTGGTCATTCTGAGA
ATCATTCATCAGCAGCTGAACATCTGGCGCGGCTTTCGCATCTTGCTCAATAGCCTTGCGCACTACAGAC
ATCGCGTTATCGTCGTACTTATAGATTGTTACACCAATGCGAGTATCAGCGGCGCCTCCGGTACCACCCT
TGTACAGCTCGTCCATGCCGAGAGTGATCCCGGCGGCGGTCACGAACTCCAGCAGGACCATGTGATCGCG
CTTCTCGTTGGGGTCTTTGCTCAGGGCGGACTGGGTGCTCAGGTAGTGGTTGTCGGGCAGCAGCACGGGG
CCGTCGCCCGATGGGGGTGTTCTGCTGGGTAGTGGTCGGCGAGCTGCACGCTGCCGTCCTCGATG
